Addgene plasmid #224517: pME-3xNLS-mTagBFP2-Cre (JDW 918)
Purpose: A Gateway-compatible middle entry clone containing a 3xNLS-mTagBFP2-Cre fusion
Depositing lab: Joshua Wythe. Depositing organization: University of Virginia. Publication: Multisite Assembly of Gateway Induced Clones (MAGIC): a flexible cloning toolbox with diverse applications in vertebrate model systems. Gillespie W, Zhang Y, Ruiz OE, Cerda J, Ortiz-Guzman J, Turner WD, Largoza G, Sherman M, Mosser LE, Fujimoto E, Chien CB, Kwan KM, Arenkiel BR, Devine WP, Wythe JD. bioRxiv [Preprint]. 2024 Jul 13:2024.07.13.603267. doi: 10.1101/2024.07.13.603267. PubMed 39026881.
Backbone
  Vector backbone: pDONR221
  Vector type: Cre/Lox
Growth in bacteria
  Bacterial resistance: Kanamycin, 50 μg/mL
  Growth temperature: 37°C
  Growth strain: DH5alpha
  Copy number: High Copy
Gene/Insert
  Gene/Insert name: 3xNLS-mTagBFP2-Cre
  Species: Synthetic
  Cloning method: Gateway Cloning
Terms and licenses: Academic/Nonprofit Terms; Industry Terms: Not Available to Industry
Depositor comments: Please visit https://doi.org/10.1101/2024.07.13.603267 for bioRxiv preprint.
How to cite: pME-3xNLS-mTagBFP2-Cre (JDW 918) was a gift from Joshua Wythe (Addgene plasmid # 224517 ; http://n2t.net/addgene:224517 ; RRID:Addgene_224517)
