[The description below was written by a language model from this plasmid's Addgene catalogue record and pLannotate feature annotations shown in this document.]
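Description:
pME-3xNLS-mTagBFP2-Cre (JDW 918) is a Gateway middle entry clone built on the pDONR221 backbone and belonging to a multisite Gateway cloning toolbox intended for vertebrate model systems. It is a small (about 4.5 kb) bacterial plasmid propagated at high copy from a ColE1/pUC-type origin and selected with kanamycin through the aph(3')-Ia resistance gene. As is typical of pDONR-derived entry clones, rrnB T1 and T2 transcription terminators sit upstream of the cloning region to insulate the insert from read-through transcription, and a T7 promoter lies just outside the downstream recombination site. The short lacI and lacZα fragments annotated nearby are probably backbone remnants or annotation matches with no functional role.

The payload lies between attL1 and attL2, the sites used by LR Clonase to transfer the insert into a destination vector, usually together with a 5' entry clone supplying a promoter and a 3' entry clone supplying a polyadenylation signal or further elements. The synthetic open reading frame begins with three tandem SV40 large T antigen nuclear localization signals, followed by the blue fluorescent protein mTagBFP2 (annotated as TagBFP) and then Cre recombinase from bacteriophage P1. Two partial matches to HA epitope sequence appear between the fluorescent protein and Cre, suggesting an HA-containing linker, although the catalogue entry does not mention this. The entry clone carries no eukaryotic promoter or polyA of its own, so expression depends on the final assembled construct. Once assembled, the fusion should give a nuclear-localized Cre whose expression can be followed by blue fluorescence, marking cells in which loxP-flanked sequences may be recombined.
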