Features (pLannotate 1.2.2; 16 found; start..end, strand, type, name):
    121..213     +  CDS            lacI (fragment): lac repressor; lacI; The lac repressor binds to the lac operator to inhibit transcription in E. coli. This inhibition can be relieved by adding lactose or isopropyl-β-D-thiogalactopyranoside (IPTG).
    268..295     -  terminator     rrnB T2 terminator: transcription terminator T2 from the E. coli rrnB gene
    427..470     +  terminator     rrnB T1 terminator: Escherichia coli rrnB; transcription terminator T1 from the E. coli rrnB gene
    517..553     -  CDS            lacZα (fragment): LacZα fragment of β-galactosidase; lacZ fragment
    569..668     +  protein_bind   attL1: mutant version of attL; recombination site for the Gateway® LR reaction LR Clonase™
    679..699     +  CDS            SV40 NLS: nuclear localization signal of SV40 (simian virus 40) large T antigen
    703..723     +  CDS            SV40 NLS: nuclear localization signal of SV40 (simian virus 40) large T antigen
    727..747     +  CDS            SV40 NLS: nuclear localization signal of SV40 (simian virus 40) large T antigen
    769..1467    +  CDS            TagBFP: TagBFP is a basic (constitutively fluorescent) blue fluorescent protein published in 2008, derived from Entacmaea quadricolor. It is reported to be a very rapidly-maturing monomer with very low acid sensitivity.
   1477..1502    +  CDS            3xHA (fragment): three tandem HA epitope tags
   1507..1532    +  CDS            3xHA (fragment): three tandem HA epitope tags
   1568..2595    +  CDS            Cre (fragment): site-specific recombinase Cre is a site-specific recombinase from bacteriophage P1. Recombination occurs at loxP sequences.
   2596..2695    -  protein_bind   attL2: mutant version of attL; recombination site for the Gateway® LR reaction LR Clonase™
   2713..2731    -  promoter       T7 promoter: promoter for bacteriophage T7 RNA polymerase
   2865..3674    +  CDS            KanR: aminoglycoside phosphotransferase; aph(3')-Ia; confers resistance to kanamycin in bacteria or G418 (Geneticin®) in eukaryotes
   3821..4409    +  rep_origin     ori: high-copy-number ColE1/pMB1/pBR322/pUC origin of replication
>Addgene plasmid #224517 | pME-3xNLS-mTagBFP2-Cre (JDW 918) | addgene full sequence | sequence record 446929 | Addgene NGS Result
CTTTCCTGCGTTATCCCCTGATTCTGTGGATAACCGTATTACCGCCTTTGAGTGAGCTGATACCGCTCGC
CGCAGCCGAACGACCGAGCGCAGCGAGTCAGTGAGCGAGGAAGCGGAAGAGCGCCCAATACGCAAACCGC
CTCTCCCCGCGCGTTGGCCGATTCATTAATGCAGCTGGCACGACAGGTTTCCCGACTGGAAAGCGGGCAG
TGAGCGCAACGCAATTAATACGCGTACCGCTAGCCAGGAAGAGTTTGTAGAAACGCAAAAAGGCCATCCG
TCAGGATGGCCTTCTGCTTAGTTTGATGCCTGGCAGTTTATGGCGGGCGTCCTGCCCGCCACCCTCCGGG
CCGTTGCTTCACAACGTTCAAATCCGCTCCCGGCGGATTTGTCCTACTCAGGAGAGCGTTCACCGACAAA
CAACAGATAAAACGAAAGGCCCAGTCTTCCGACTGAGCCTTTCGTTTTATTTGATGCCTGGCAGTTCCCT
ACTCTCGCGTTAACGCTAGCATGGATGTTTTCCCAGTCACGACGTTGTAAAACGACGGCCAGTCTTAAGC
TCGGGCCCCAAATAATGATTTTATTTTGACTGATAGTGACCTGTTCGTTGCAACAAATTGATGAGCAATG
CTTTTTTATAATGCCAACTTTGTACAAAAAAGCAGGCTCGCCACCATGCCAAAAAAGAAGAGAAAGGTAG
GTCCAAAAAAGAAGAGAAAGGTAGGTCCAAAAAAGAAGAGAAAGGTAGGTGGTGCTGGTGGTAGATCTAT
GAGCGAGCTGATTAAGGAGAACATGCACATGAAGCTGTACATGGAGGGCACCGTGGACAACCATCACTTC
AAGTGCACATCCGAGGGCGAAGGCAAGCCCTACGAGGGCACCCAGACCATGAGAATCAAGGTGGTCGAGG
GCGGCCCTCTCCCCTTCGCCTTCGACATCCTGGCTACTAGCTTCCTCTACGGCAGCAAGACCTTCATCAA
CCACACCCAGGGCATCCCCGACTTCTTCAAGCAGTCCTTCCCTGAGGGCTTCACATGGGAGAGAGTCACC
ACATACGAAGACGGGGGCGTGCTGACCGCTACCCAGGACACCAGCCTCCAGGACGGCTGCCTCATCTACA
ACGTCAAGATCAGAGGGGTGAACTTCACATCCAACGGCCCTGTGATGCAGAAGAAAACACTCGGCTGGGA
GGCCTTCACCGAGACGCTGTACCCCGCTGACGGCGGCCTGGAAGGCAGAAACGACATGGCCCTGAAGCTC
GTGGGCGGGAGCCATCTGATCGCAAACGCCAAGACCACATATAGATCCAAGAAACCCGCTAAGAACCTCA
AGATGCCTGGCGTCTACTATGTGGACTACAGACTGGAAAGAATCAAGGAGGCCAACAACGAGACCTACGT
CGAGCAGCACGAGGTGGCAGTGGCCAGATACTGCGACCTCCCTAGCAAACTGGGGCACAAGCTTAATGGA
GGTGGCTACCCATACGATGTTCCAGATTACGCCATGTACCCATACGATGTTCCAGATTACGCCGGTCGAC
GCGGGCCCGGTGGTGCTGGTGGTATGGCCAATTTACTGACCGTACACCAAAATTTGCCTGCATTACCGGT
CGATGCAACGAGTGATGAGGTTCGCAAGAACCTGATGGACATGTTCAGGGATCGCCAGGCGTTTTCTGAG
CATACCTGGAAAATGCTTCTGTCCGTTTGCCGGTCGTGGGCGGCATGGTGCAAGTTGAATAACCGGAAAT
GGTTTCCCGCAGAACCTGAAGATGTTCGCGATTATCTTCTATATCTTCAGGCGCGCGGTCTGGCAGTAAA
AACTATCCAGCAACATTTGGGCCAGCTAAACATGCTTCATCGTCGGTCCGGGCTGCCACGACCAAGTGAC
AGCAATGCTGTTTCACTGGTTATGCGGCGGATCCGAAAAGAAAACGTTGATGCCGGTGAACGTGCAAAAC
AGGCTCTAGCGTTCGAACGCACTGATTTCGACCAGGTTCGTTCACTCATGGAAAATAGCGATCGCTGCCA
GGATATACGTAATCTGGCATTTCTGGGGATTGCTTATAACACCCTGTTACGTATAGCCGAAATTGCCAGG
ATCAGGGTTAAAGATATCTCACGTACTGACGGTGGGAGAATGTTAATCCATATTGGCAGAACGAAAACGC
TGGTTAGCACCGCAGGTGTAGAGAAGGCACTTAGCCTGGGGGTAACTAAACTGGTCGAGCGATGGATTTC
CGTCTCTGGTGTAGCTGATGATCCGAATAACTACCTGTTTTGCCGGGTCAGAAAAAATGGTGTTGCCGCG
CCATCTGCCACCAGCCAGCTATCAACTCGCGCCCTGGAAGGGATTTTTGAAGCAACTCATCGATTGATTT
ACGGCGCTAAGGATGACTCTGGTCAGAGATACCTGGCCTGGTCTGGACACAGTGCCCGTGTCGGAGCCGC
GCGAGATATGGCCCGCGCTGGAGTTTCAATACCGGAGATCATGCAAGCTGGTGGCTGGACCAATGTAAAT
ATTGTCATGAACTATATCCGTAACCTGGATAGTGAAACAGGGGCAATGGTGCGCCTGCTGGAAGATGGCG
ATTAGACCCAGCTTTCTTGTACAAAGTTGGCATTATAAGAAAGCATTGCTTATCAATTTGTTGCAACGAA
CAGGTCACTATCAGTCAAAATAAAATCATTATTTGCCATCCAGCTGATATCCCCTATAGTGAGTCGTATT
ACATGGTCATAGCTGTTTCCTGGCAGCTCTGGCCCGTGTCTCAAAATCTCTGATGTTACATTGCACAAGA
TAAAAATATATCATCATGAACAATAAAACTGTCTGCTTACATAAACAGTAATACAAGGGGTGTTATGAGC
CATATTCAACGGGAAACGTCGAGGCCGCGATTAAATTCCAACATGGATGCTGATTTATATGGGTATAAAT
GGGCTCGCGATAATGTCGGGCAATCAGGTGCGACAATCTATCGCTTGTATGGGAAGCCCGATGCGCCAGA
GTTGTTTCTGAAACATGGCAAAGGTAGCGTTGCCAATGATGTTACAGATGAGATGGTCAGACTAAACTGG
CTGACGGAATTTATGCCTCTTCCGACCATCAAGCATTTTATCCGTACTCCTGATGATGCATGGTTACTCA
CCACTGCGATCCCCGGAAAAACAGCATTCCAGGTATTAGAAGAATATCCTGATTCAGGTGAAAATATTGT
TGATGCGCTGGCAGTGTTCCTGCGCCGGTTGCATTCGATTCCTGTTTGTAATTGTCCTTTTAACAGCGAT
CGCGTATTTCGTCTCGCTCAGGCGCAATCACGAATGAATAACGGTTTGGTTGATGCGAGTGATTTTGATG
ACGAGCGTAATGGCTGGCCTGTTGAACAAGTCTGGAAAGAAATGCATAAACTTTTGCCATTCTCACCGGA
TTCAGTCGTCACTCATGGTGATTTCTCACTTGATAACCTTATTTTTGACGAGGGGAAATTAATAGGTTGT
ATTGATGTTGGACGAGTCGGAATCGCAGACCGATACCAGGATCTTGCCATCCTATGGAACTGCCTCGGTG
AGTTTTCTCCTTCATTACAGAAACGGCTTTTTCAAAAATATGGTATTGATAATCCTGATATGAATAAATT
GCAGTTTCATTTGATGCTCGATGAGTTTTTCTAATCAGAATTGGTTAATTGGTTGTAACACTGGCAGAGC
ATTACGCTGACTTGACGGGACGGCGCAAGCTCATGACCAAAATCCCTTAACGTGAGTTACGCGTCGTTCC
ACTGAGCGTCAGACCCCGTAGAAAAGATCAAAGGATCTTCTTGAGATCCTTTTTTTCTGCGCGTAATCTG
CTGCTTGCAAACAAAAAAACCACCGCTACCAGCGGTGGTTTGTTTGCCGGATCAAGAGCTACCAACTCTT
TTTCCGAAGGTAACTGGCTTCAGCAGAGCGCAGATACCAAATACTGTTCTTCTAGTGTAGCCGTAGTTAG
GCCACCACTTCAAGAACTCTGTAGCACCGCCTACATACCTCGCTCTGCTAATCCTGTTACCAGTGGCTGC
TGCCAGTGGCGATAAGTCGTGTCTTACCGGGTTGGACTCAAGACGATAGTTACCGGATAAGGCGCAGCGG
TCGGGCTGAACGGGGGGTTCGTGCACACAGCCCAGCTTGGAGCGAACGACCTACACCGAACTGAGATACC
TACAGCGTGAGCTATGAGAAAGCGCCACGCTTCCCGAAGGGAGAAAGGCGGACAGGTATCCGGTAAGCGG
CAGGGTCGGAACAGGAGAGCGCACGAGGGAGCTTCCAGGGGGAAACGCCTGGTATCTTTATAGTCCTGTC
GGGTTTCGCCACCTCTGACTTGAGCGTCGATTTTTGTGATGCTCGTCAGGGGGGCGGAGCCTATGGAAAA
ACGCCAGCAACGCGGCCTTTTTACGGTTCCTGGCCTTTTGCTGGCCTTTTGCTCACATGTT
